>Addgene plasmid #131577 | Ad-EEF1D-S133E | addgene full sequence | sequence record 256950 | Addgene NGS Result
CATCATCAATAATATACCTTATTTTGGATTGAAGCCAATATGATAATGAGGGGGTGGAGTTTGTGACGTG
GCGCGGGGCGTGGGAACGGGGCGGGTGACGTAGTAGTGTGGCGGAAGTGTGATGTTGCAAGTGTGGCGGA
ACACATGTAAGCGACGGATGTGGCAAAAGTGACGTTTTTGGTGTGCGCCGGTGTACACAGGAAGTGACAA
TTTTCGCGCGGTTTTAGGCGGATGTTGTAGTAAATTTGGGCGTAACCGAGTAAGATTTGGCCATTTTCGC
GGGAAAACTGAATAAGAGGAAGTGAAATCTGAATAATTTTGTGTTACTCATAGCGCGTAATATTTGTCTA
GGGCCGCGGGGACTTTGACCGTTTACGTGGAGACTCGCCCAGGTGTTTTTCTCAGGTGTTTTCCGCGTTC
CGGGTCAAAGTTGGCGTTTTATTATTATAGTCAGTCGAAGCTTGGATCCGGTACCTCTAGAATTCTCGAG
CGGCCGCTAGCGACATCGGATCTCCCGATCCCCTATGGTGCACTCTCAGTACAATCTGCTCTGATGCCGC
ATAGTTAAGCCAGTATCTGCTCCCTGCTTGTGTGTTGGAGGTCGCTGAGTAGTGCGCGAGCAAAATTTAA
GCTACAACAAGGCAAGGCTTGACCGACAATTGCATGAAGAATCTGCTTAGGGTTAGGCGTTTTGCGCTGC
TTCGCGATGTACGGGCCAGATATACGCGTTGACATTGATTATTGACTAGTTATTAATAGTAATCAATTAC
GGGGTCATTAGTTCATAGCCCATATATGGAGTTCCGCGTTACATAACTTACGGTAAATGGCCCGCCTGGC
TGACCGCCCAACGACCCCCGCCCATTGACGTCAATAATGACGTATGTTCCCATAGTAACGCCAATAGGGA
CTTTCCATTGACGTCAATGGGTGGAGTATTTACGGTAAACTGCCCACTTGGCAGTACATCAAGTGTATCA
TATGCCAAGTACGCCCCCTATTGACGTCAATGACGGTAAATGGCCCGCCTGGCATTATGCCCAGTACATG
ACCTTATGGGACTTTCCTACTTGGCAGTACATCTACGTATTAGTCATCGCTATTACCATGGTGATGCGGT
TTTGGCAGTACATCAATGGGCGTGGATAGCGGTTTGACTCACGGGGATTTCCAAGTCTCCACCCCATTGA
CGTCAATGGGAGTTTGTTTTGGCACCAAAATCAACGGGACTTTCCAAAATGTCGTAACAACTCCGCCCCA
TTGACGCAAATGGGCGGTAGGCGTGTACGGTGGGAGGTCTATATAAGCAGAGCTCTCTGGCTAACTAGAG
AACCCACTGCTTACTGGCTTATCGAAATTAATACGACTCACTATAGGGAGACCCAAGCTGGCTAGTTAAG
CTATCAACAAGTTTGTACAAAAAAGCAGGCTCCGCGGCCGCCCCCTTCACCATGGCTACAAACTTCCTAG
CACATGAGAAGATCTGGTTCGACAAGTTCAAATATGACGACGCAGAAAGGAGATTCTACGAGCAGATGAA
CGGGCCTGTGGCAGGTGCCTCCCGCCAGGAGAACGGCGCCAGCGTGATCCTCCGTGACATTGCGAGAGCC
AGAGAGAACATCCAGAAATCCCTGGCTGGAAGCTCAGGCCCCGGGGCCTCCAGCGGCACCAGCGGAGACC
ACGGTGAGCTCGTCGTCCGGATTGCCAGTCTGGAAGTGGAGAACCAGAGTCTGCGTGGCGTGGTACAGGA
GCTGCAGCAGGCCATCTCCAAGCTGGAGGCCCGGCTGAACGTGCTGGAGAAGAGCTCGCCTGGCCACCGG
GCCACGGCCCCACAGACCCAGCACGTAGAACCCATGCGCCAAGTGGAGCCCCCAGCCAAGAAGCCAGCCA
CACCAGCAGAGGATGACGAGGATGATGACATTGACCTGTTTGGCAGTGACAATGAGGAGGAGGACAAGGA
GGCGGCACAGCTGCGGGAGGAGCGGCTACGGCAGTACGCGGAGAAGAAGGCCAAGAAGCCTGCACTGGTG
GCCAAGTCCTCCATCCTGCTGGATGTCAAGCCTTGGGATGATGAGACGGACATGGCCCAGCTGGAGGCCT
GTGTGCGCTCTATCCAGCTGGACGGGCTGGTCTGGGGGGCTTCCAAGCTGGTGCCCGTGGGCTACGGTAT
CCGGAAGCTACAGATTCAGTGTGTGGTGGAGGACGACAAGGTGGGGACAGACTTGCTGGAGGAGGAGATC
ACCAAGTTTGAGGAGCACGTGCAGAGTGTCGATATCGCAGCTTTCAACAAGATCATGGACTACAAAGACG
ATGACGACAAGTGAGAAAGGGTGGGCGCGCCGACCCAGCTTTCTTGTACAAAGTGGTTGATCTAGAGGGC
CCGCGGTTCGAAGGTAAGCCTATCCCTAACCCTCTCCTCGGTCTCGATTCTACGCGTACCGGTTAGTAAT
GAGTTTAAACGGGGGAGGCTAACTGAAACACGGAAGGAGACAATACCGGAAGGAACCCGCGCTATGACGG
CAATAAAAAGACAGAATAAAACGCACGGGTGTTGGGTCGTTTGTTCATAAACGCGGGGTTCGGTCCCAGG
GCTGGCACTCTGTCGATACCCCACCGAGACCCCATTGGGGCCAATACGCCCGCGTTTCTTCCTTTTCCCC
ACCCCACCCCCCAAGTTCGGGTGAAGGCCCAGGGCTCGCAGCCAACGTCGGGGCGGCAGGCCCTGCCATA
GCAGATCCGATTCGACAGATCACTGAAATGTGTGGGCGTGGCTTAAGGGTGGGAAAGAATATATAAGGTG
GGGGTCTTATGTAGTTTTGTATCTGTTTTGCAGCAGCCGCCGCCGCCATGAGCACCAACTCGTTTGATGG
AAGCATTGTGAGCTCATATTTGACAACGCGCATGCCCCCATGGGCCGGGGTGCGTCAGAATGTGATGGGC
TCCAGCATTGATGGTCGCCCCGTCCTGCCCGCAAACTCTACTACCTTGACCTACGAGACCGTGTCTGGAA
CGCCGTTGGAGACTGCAGCCTCCGCCGCCGCTTCAGCCGCTGCAGCCACCGCCCGCGGGATTGTGACTGA
CTTTGCTTTCCTGAGCCCGCTTGCAAGCAGTGCAGCTTCCCGTTCATCCGCCCGCGATGACAAGTTGACG
GCTCTTTTGGCACAATTGGATTCTTTGACCCGGGAACTTAATGTCGTTTCTCAGCAGCTGTTGGATCTGC
GCCAGCAGGTTTCTGCCCTGAAGGCTTCCTCCCCTCCCAATGCGGTTTAAAACATAAATAAAAAACCAGA
CTCTGTTTGGATTTGGATCAAGCAAGTGTCTTGCTGTCTTTATTTAGGGGTTTTGCGCGCGCGGTAGGCC
CGGGACCAGCGGTCTCGGTCGTTGAGGGTCCTGTGTATTTTTTCCAGGACGTGGTAAAGGTGACTCTGGA
TGTTCAGATACATGGGCATAAGCCCGTCTCTGGGGTGGAGGTAGCACCACTGCAGAGCTTCATGCTGCGG
GGTGGTGTTGTAGATGATCCAGTCGTAGCAGGAGCGCTGGGCGTGGTGCCTAAAAATGTCTTTCAGTAGC
AAGCTGATTGCCAGGGGCAGGCCCTTGGTGTAAGTGTTTACAAAGCGGTTAAGCTGGGATGGGTGCATAC
GTGGGGATATGAGATGCATCTTGGACTGTATTTTTAGGTTGGCTATGTTCCCAGCCATATCCCTCCGGGG
ATTCATGTTGTGCAGAACCACCAGCACAGTGTATCCGGTGCACTTGGGAAATTTGTCATGTAGCTTAGAA
GGAAATGCGTGGAAGAACTTGGAGACGCCCTTGTGACCTCCAAGATTTTCCATGCATTCGTCCATAATGA
TGGCAATGGGCCCACGGGCGGCGGCCTGGGCGAAGATATTTCTGGGATCACTAACGTCATAGTTGTGTTC
CAGGATGAGATCGTCATAGGCCATTTTTACAAAGCGCGGGCGGAGGGTGCCAGACTGCGGTATAATGGTT
CCATCCGGCCCAGGGGCGTAGTTACCCTCACAGATTTGCATTTCCCACGCTTTGAGTTCAGATGGGGGGA
TCATGTCTACCTGCGGGGCGATGAAGAAAACGGTTTCCGGGGTAGGGGAGATCAGCTGGGAAGAAAGCAG
GTTCCTGAGCAGCTGCGACTTACCGCAGCCGGTGGGCCCGTAAATCACACCTATTACCGGCTGCAACTGG
TAGTTAAGAGAGCTGCAGCTGCCGTCATCCCTGAGCAGGGGGGCCACTTCGTTAAGCATGTCCCTGACTC
GCATGTTTTCCCTGACCAAATCCGCCAGAAGGCGCTCGCCGCCCAGCGATAGCAGTTCTTGCAAGGAAGC
AAAGTTTTTCAACGGTTTGAGACCGTCCGCCGTAGGCATGCTTTTGAGCGTTTGACCAAGCAGTTCCAGG
CGGTCCCACAGCTCGGTCACCTGCTCTACGGCATCTCGATCCAGCATATCTCCTCGTTTCGCGGGTTGGG
GCGGCTTTCGCTGTACGGCAGTAGTCGGTGCTCGTCCAGACGGGCCAGGGTCATGTCTTTCCACGGGCGC
AGGGTCCTCGTCAGCGTAGTCTGGGTCACGGTGAAGGGGTGCGCTCCGGGCTGCGCGCTGGCCAGGGTGC
GCTTGAGGCTGGTCCTGCTGGTGCTGAAGCGCTGCCGGTCTTCGCCCTGCGCGTCGGCCAGGTAGCATTT
GACCATGGTGTCATAGTCCAGCCCCTCCGCGGCGTGGCCCTTGGCGCGCAGCTTGCCCTTGGAGGAGGCG
CCGCACGAGGGGCAGTGCAGACTTTTGAGGGCGTAGAGCTTGGGCGCGAGAAATACCGATTCCGGGGAGT
AGGCATCCGCGCCGCAGGCCCCGCAGACGGTCTCGCATTCCACGAGCCAGGTGAGCTCTGGCCGTTCGGG
GTCAAAAACCAGGTTTCCCCCATGCTTTTTGATGCGTTTCTTACCTCTGGTTTCCATGAGCCGGTGTCCA
CGCTCGGTGACGAAAAGGCTGTCCGTGTCCCCGTATACAGACTTGAGAGGCCTGTCCTCGAGCGGTGTTC
CGCGGTCCTCCTCGTATAGAAACTCGGACCACTCTGAGACAAAGGCTCGCGTCCAGGCCAGCACGAAGGA
GGCTAAGTGGGAGGGGTAGCGGTCGTTGTCCACTAGGGGGTCCACTCGCTCCAGGGTGTGAAGACACATG
TCGCCCTCTTCGGCATCAAGGAAGGTGATTGGTTTGTAGGTGTAGGCCACGTGACCGGGTGTTCCTGAAG
GGGGGCTATAAAAGGGGGTGGGGGCGCGTTCGTCCTCACTCTCTTCCGCATCGCTGTCTGCGAGGGCCAG
CTGTTGGGGTGAGTACTCCCTCTGAAAAGCGGGCATGACTTCTGCGCTAAGATTGTCAGTTTCCAAAAAC
GAGGAGGATTTGATATTCACCTGGCCCGCGGTGATGCCTTTGAGGGTGGCCGCATCCATCTGGTCAGAAA
AGACAATCTTTTTGTTGTCAAGCTTGGTGGCAAACGACCCGTAGAGGGCGTTGGACAGCAACTTGGCGAT
GGAGCGCAGGGTTTGGTTTTTGTCGCGATCGGCGCGCTCCTTGGCCGCGATGTTTAGCTGCACGTATTCG
CGCGCAACGCACCGCCATTCGGGAAAGACGGTGGTGCGCTCGTCGGGCACCAGGTGCACGCGCCAACCGC
GGTTGTGCAGGGTGACAAGGTCAACGCTGGTGGCTACCTCTCCGCGTAGGCGCTCGTTGGTCCAGCAGAG
GCGGCCGCCCTTGCGCGAGCAGAATGGCGGTAGGGGGTCTAGCTGCGTCTCGTCCGGGGGGTCTGCGTCC
ACGGTAAAGACCCCGGGCAGCAGGCGCGCGTCGAAGTAGTCTATCTTGCATCCTTGCAAGTCTAGCGCCT
GCTGCCATGCGCGGGCGGCAAGCGCGCGCTCGTATGGGTTGAGTGGGGGACCCCATGGCATGGGGTGGGT
GAGCGCGGAGGCGTACATGCCGCAAATGTCGTAAACGTAGAGGGGCTCTCTGAGTATTCCAAGATATGTA
GGGTAGCATCTTCCACCGCGGATGCTGGCGCGCACGTAATCGTATAGTTCGTGCGAGGGAGCGAGGAGGT
CGGGACCGAGGTTGCTACGGGCGGGCTGCTCTGCTCGGAAGACTATCTGCCTGAAGATGGCATGTGAGTT
GGATGATATGGTTGGACGCTGGAAGACGTTGAAGCTGGCGTCTGTGAGACCTACCGCGTCACGCACGAAG
GAGGCGTAGGAGTCGCGCAGCTTGTTGACCAGCTCGGCGGTGACCTGCACGTCTAGGGCGCAGTAGTCCA
GGGTTTCCTTGATGATGTCATACTTATCCTGTCCCTTTTTTTTCCACAGCTCGCGGTTGAGGACAAACTC
TTCGCGGTCTTTCCAGTACTCTTGGATCGGAAACCCGTCGGCCTCCGAACGGTAAGAGCCTAGCATGTAG
AACTGGTTGACGGCCTGGTAGGCGCAGCATCCCTTTTCTACGGGTAGCGCGTATGCCTGCGCGGCCTTCC
GGAGCGAGGTGTGGGTGAGCGCAAAGGTGTCCCTGACCATGACTTTGAGGTACTGGTATTTGAAGTCAGT
GTCGTCGCATCCGCCCTGCTCCCAGAGCAAAAAGTCCGTGCGCTTTTTGGAACGCGGATTTGGCAGGGCG
AAGGTGACATCGTTGAAGAGTATCTTTCCCGCGCGAGGCATAAAGTTGCGTGTGATGCGGAAGGGTCCCG
GCACCTCGGAACGGTTGTTAATTACCTGGGCGGCGAGCACGATCTCGTCAAAGCCGTTGATGTTGTGGCC
CACAATGTAAAGTTCCAAGAAGCGCGGGATGCCCTTGATGGAAGGCAATTTTTTAAGTTCCTCGTAGGTG
AGCTCTTCAGGGGAGCTGAGCCCGTGCTCTGAAAGGGCCCAGTCTGCAAGATGAGGGTTGGAAGCGACGA
ATGAGCTCCACAGGTCACGGGCCATTAGCATTTGCAGGTGGTCGCGAAAGGTCCTAAACTGGCGACCTAT
GGCCATTTTTTCTGGGGTGATGCAGTAGAAGGTAAGCGGGTCTTGTTCCCAGCGGTCCCATCCAAGGTTC
GCGGCTAGGTCTCGCGCGGCAGTCACTAGAGGCTCATCTCCGCCGAACTTCATGACCAGCATGAAGGGCA
CGAGCTGCTTCCCAAAGGCCCCCATCCAAGTATAGGTCTCTACATCGTAGGTGACAAAGAGACGCTCGGT
GCGAGGATGCGAGCCGATCGGGAAGAACTGGATCTCCCGCCACCAATTGGAGGAGTGGCTATTGATGTGG
TGAAAGTAGAAGTCCCTGCGACGGGCCGAACACTCGTGCTGGCTTTTGTAAAAACGTGCGCAGTACTGGC
AGCGGTGCACGGGCTGTACATCCTGCACGAGGTTGACCTGACGACCGCGCACAAGGAAGCAGAGTGGGAA
TTTGAGCCCCTCGCCTGGCGGGTTTGGCTGGTGGTCTTCTACTTCGGCTGCTTGTCCTTGACCGTCTGGC
TGCTCGAGGGGAGTTACGGTGGATCGGACCACCACGCCGCGCGAGCCCAAAGTCCAGATGTCCGCGCGCG
GCGGTCGGAGCTTGATGACAACATCGCGCAGATGGGAGCTGTCCATGGTCTGGAGCTCCCGCGGCGTCAG
GTCAGGCGGGAGCTCCTGCAGGTTTACCTCGCATAGACGGGTCAGGGCGCGGGCTAGATCCAGGTGATAC
CTAATTTCCAGGGGCTGGTTGGTGGCGGCGTCGATGGCTTGCAAGAGGCCGCATCCCCGCGGCGCGACTA
CGGTACCGCGCGGCGGGCGGTGGGCCGCGGGGGTGTCCTTGGATGATGCATCTAAAAGCGGTGACGCGGG
CGAGCCCCCGGAGGTAGGGGGGGCTCCGGACCCGCCGGGAGAGGGGGCAGGGGCACGTCGGCGCCGCGCG
CGGGCAGGAGCTGGTGCTGCGCGCGTAGGTTGCTGGCGAACGCGACGACGCGGCGGTTGATCTCCTGAAT
CTGGCGCCTCTGCGTGAAGACGACGGGCCCGGTGAGCTTGAACCTGAAAGAGAGTTCGACAGAATCAATT
TCGGTGTCGTTGACGGCGGCCTGGCGCAAAATCTCCTGCACGTCTCCTGAGTTGTCTTGATAGGCGATCT
CGGCCATGAACTGCTCGATCTCTTCCTCCTGGAGATCTCCGCGTCCGGCTCGCTCCACGGTGGCGGCGAG
GTCGTTGGAAATGCGGGCCATGAGCTGCGAGAAGGCGTTGAGGCCTCCCTCGTTCCAGACGCGGCTGTAG
ACCACGCCCCCTTCGGCATCGCGGGCGCGCATGACCACCTGCGCGAGATTGAGCTCCACGTGCCGGGCGA
AGACGGCGTAGTTTCGCAGGCGCTGAAAGAGGTAGTTGAGGGTGGTGGCGGTGTGTTCTGCCACGAAGAA
GTACATAACCCAGCGTCGCAACGTGGATTCGTTGATATCCCCCAAGGCCTCAAGGCGCTCCATGGCCTCG
TAGAAGTCCACGGCGAAGTTGAAAAACTGGGAGTTGCGCGCCGACACGGTTAACTCCTCCTCCAGAAGAC
GGATGAGCTCGGCGACAGTGTCGCGCACCTCGCGCTCAAAGGCTACAGGGGCCTCTTCTTCTTCTTCAAT
CTCCTCTTCCATAAGGGCCTCCCCTTCTTCTTCTTCTGGCGGCGGTGGGGGAGGGGGGACACGGCGGCGA
CGACGGCGCACCGGGAGGCGGTCGACAAAGCGCTCGATCATCTCCCCGCGGCGACGGCGCATGGTCTCGG
TGACGGCGCGGCCGTTCTCGCGGGGGCGCAGTTGGAAGACGCCGCCCGTCATGTCCCGGTTATGGGTTGG
CGGGGGGCTGCCATGCGGCAGGGATACGGCGCTAACGATGCATCTCAACAATTGTTGTGTAGGTACTCCG
CCGCCGAGGGACCTGAGCGAGTCCGCATCGACCGGATCGGAAAACCTCTCGAGAAAGGCGTCTAACCAGT
CACAGTCGCAAGGTAGGCTGAGCACCGTGGCGGGCGGCAGCGGGCGGCGGTCGGGGTTGTTTCTGGCGGA
GGTGCTGCTGATGATGTAATTAAAGTAGGCGGTCTTGAGACGGCGGATGGTCGACAGAAGCACCATGTCC
TTGGGTCCGGCCTGCTGAATGCGCAGGCGGTCGGCCATGCCCCAGGCTTCGTTTTGACATCGGCGCAGGT
CTTTGTAGTAGTCTTGCATGAGCCTTTCTACCGGCACTTCTTCTTCTCCTTCCTCTTGTCCTGCATCTCT
TGCATCTATCGCTGCGGCGGCGGCGGAGTTTGGCCGTAGGTGGCGCCCTCTTCCTCCCATGCGTGTGACC
CCGAAGCCCCTCATCGGCTGAAGCAGGGCTAGGTCGGCGACAACGCGCTCGGCTAATATGGCCTGCTGCA
CCTGCGTGAGGGTAGACTGGAAGTCATCCATGTCCACAAAGCGGTGGTATGCGCCCGTGTTGATGGTGTA
AGTGCAGTTGGCCATAACGGACCAGTTAACGGTCTGGTGACCCGGCTGCGAGAGCTCGGTGTACCTGAGA
CGCGAGTAAGCCCTCGAGTCAAATACGTAGTCGTTGCAAGTCCGCACCAGGTACTGGTATCCCACCAAAA
AGTGCGGCGGCGGCTGGCGGTAGAGGGGCCAGCGTAGGGTGGCCGGGGCTCCGGGGGCGAGATCTTCCAA
CATAAGGCGATGATATCCGTAGATGTACCTGGACATCCAGGTGATGCCGGCGGCGGTGGTGGAGGCGCGC
GGAAAGTCGCGGACGCGGTTCCAGATGTTGCGCAGCGGCAAAAAGTGCTCCATGGTCGGGACGCTCTGGC
CGGTCAGGCGCGCGCAATCGTTGACGCTCTAGACCGTGCAAAAGGAGAGCCTGTAAGCGGGCACTCTTCC
GTGGTCTGGTGGATAAATTCGCAAGGGTATCATGGCGGACGACCGGGGTTCGAGCCCCGTATCCGGCCGT
CCGCCGTGATCCATGCGGTTACCGCCCGCGTGTCGAACCCAGGTGTGCGACGTCAGACAACGGGGGAGTG
CTCCTTTTGGCTTCCTTCCAGGCGCGGCGGCTGCTGCGCTAGCTTTTTTGGCCACTGGCCGCGCGCAGCG
TAAGCGGTTAGGCTGGAAAGCGAAAGCATTAAGTGGCTCGCTCCCTGTAGCCGGAGGGTTATTTTCCAAG
GGTTGAGTCGCGGGACCCCCGGTTCGAGTCTCGGACCGGCCGGACTGCGGCGAACGGGGGTTTGCCTCCC
CGTCATGCAAGACCCCGCTTGCAAATTCCTCCGGAAACAGGGACGAGCCCCTTTTTTGCTTTTCCCAGAT
GCATCCGGTGCTGCGGCAGATGCGCCCCCCTCCTCAGCAGCGGCAAGAGCAAGAGCAGCGGCAGACATGC
AGGGCACCCTCCCCTCCTCCTACCGCGTCAGGAGGGGCGACATCCGCGGTTGACGCGGCAGCAGATGGTG
ATTACGAACCCCCGCGGCGCCGGGCCCGGCACTACCTGGACTTGGAGGAGGGCGAGGGCCTGGCGCGGCT
AGGAGCGCCCTCTCCTGAGCGGCACCCAAGGGTGCAGCTGAAGCGTGATACGCGTGAGGCGTACGTGCCG
CGGCAGAACCTGTTTCGCGACCGCGAGGGAGAGGAGCCCGAGGAGATGCGGGATCGAAAGTTCCACGCAG
GGCGCGAGCTGCGGCATGGCCTGAATCGCGAGCGGTTGCTGCGCGAGGAGGACTTTGAGCCCGACGCGCG
AACCGGGATTAGTCCCGCGCGCGCACACGTGGCGGCCGCCGACCTGGTAACCGCATACGAGCAGACGGTG
AACCAGGAGATTAACTTTCAAAAAAGCTTTAACAACCACGTGCGTACGCTTGTGGCGCGCGAGGAGGTGG
CTATAGGACTGATGCATCTGTGGGACTTTGTAAGCGCGCTGGAGCAAAACCCAAATAGCAAGCCGCTCAT
GGCGCAGCTGTTCCTTATAGTGCAGCACAGCAGGGACAACGAGGCATTCAGGGATGCGCTGCTAAACATA
GTAGAGCCCGAGGGCCGCTGGCTGCTCGATTTGATAAACATCCTGCAGAGCATAGTGGTGCAGGAGCGCA
GCTTGAGCCTGGCTGACAAGGTGGCCGCCATCAACTATTCCATGCTTAGCCTGGGCAAGTTTTACGCCCG
CAAGATATACCATACCCCTTACGTTCCCATAGACAAGGAGGTAAAGATCGAGGGGTTCTACATGCGCATG
GCGCTGAAGGTGCTTACCTTGAGCGACGACCTGGGCGTTTATCGCAACGAGCGCATCCACAAGGCCGTGA
GCGTGAGCCGGCGGCGCGAGCTCAGCGACCGCGAGCTGATGCACAGCCTGCAAAGGGCCCTGGCTGGCAC
GGGCAGCGGCGATAGAGAGGCCGAGTCCTACTTTGACGCGGGCGCTGACCTGCGCTGGGCCCCAAGCCGA
CGCGCCCTGGAGGCAGCTGGGGCCGGACCTGGGCTGGCGGTGGCACCCGCGCGCGCTGGCAACGTCGGCG
GCGTGGAGGAATATGACGAGGACGATGAGTACGAGCCAGAGGACGGCGAGTACTAAGCGGTGATGTTTCT
GATCAGATGATGCAAGACGCAACGGACCCGGCGGTGCGGGCGGCGCTGCAGAGCCAGCCGTCCGGCCTTA
ACTCCACGGACGACTGGCGCCAGGTCATGGACCGCATCATGTCGCTGACTGCGCGCAATCCTGACGCGTT
CCGGCAGCAGCCGCAGGCCAACCGGCTCTCCGCAATTCTGGAAGCGGTGGTCCCGGCGCGCGCAAACCCC
ACGCACGAGAAGGTGCTGGCGATCGTAAACGCGCTGGCCGAAAACAGGGCCATCCGGCCCGACGAGGCCG
GCCTGGTCTACGACGCGCTGCTTCAGCGCGTGGCTCGTTACAACAGCGGCAACGTGCAGACCAACCTGGA
CCGGCTGGTGGGGGATGTGCGCGAGGCCGTGGCGCAGCGTGAGCGCGCGCAGCAGCAGGGCAACCTGGGC
TCCATGGTTGCACTAAACGCCTTCCTGAGTACACAGCCCGCCAACGTGCCGCGGGGACAGGAGGACTACA
CCAACTTTGTGAGCGCACTGCGGCTAATGGTGACTGAGACACCGCAAAGTGAGGTGTACCAGTCTGGGCC
AGACTATTTTTTCCAGACCAGTAGACAAGGCCTGCAGACCGTAAACCTGAGCCAGGCTTTCAAAAACTTG
CAGGGGCTGTGGGGGGTGCGGGCTCCCACAGGCGACCGCGCGACCGTGTCTAGCTTGCTGACGCCCAACT
CGCGCCTGTTGCTGCTGCTAATAGCGCCCTTCACGGACAGTGGCAGCGTGTCCCGGGACACATACCTAGG
TCACTTGCTGACACTGTACCGCGAGGCCATAGGTCAGGCGCATGTGGACGAGCATACTTTCCAGGAGATT
ACAAGTGTCAGCCGCGCGCTGGGGCAGGAGGACACGGGCAGCCTGGAGGCAACCCTAAACTACCTGCTGA
CCAACCGGCGGCAGAAGATCCCCTCGTTGCACAGTTTAAACAGCGAGGAGGAGCGCATTTTGCGCTACGT
GCAGCAGAGCGTGAGCCTTAACCTGATGCGCGACGGGGTAACGCCCAGCGTGGCGCTGGACATGACCGCG
CGCAACATGGAACCGGGCATGTATGCCTCAAACCGGCCGTTTATCAACCGCCTAATGGACTACTTGCATC
GCGCGGCCGCCGTGAACCCCGAGTATTTCACCAATGCCATCTTGAACCCGCACTGGCTACCGCCCCCTGG
TTTCTACACCGGGGGATTCGAGGTGCCCGAGGGTAACGATGGATTCCTCTGGGACGACATAGACGACAGC
GTGTTTTCCCCGCAACCGCAGACCCTGCTAGAGTTGCAACAGCGCGAGCAGGCAGAGGCGGCGCTGCGAA
AGGAAAGCTTCCGCAGGCCAAGCAGCTTGTCCGATCTAGGCGCTGCGGCCCCGCGGTCAGATGCTAGTAG
CCCATTTCCAAGCTTGATAGGGTCTCTTACCAGCACTCGCACCACCCGCCCGCGCCTGCTGGGCGAGGAG
GAGTACCTAAACAACTCGCTGCTGCAGCCGCAGCGCGAAAAAAACCTGCCTCCGGCATTTCCCAACAACG
GGATAGAGAGCCTAGTGGACAAGATGAGTAGATGGAAGACGTACGCGCAGGAGCACAGGGACGTGCCAGG
CCCGCGCCCGCCCACCCGTCGTCAAAGGCACGACCGTCAGCGGGGTCTGGTGTGGGAGGACGATGACTCG
GCAGACGACAGCAGCGTCCTGGATTTGGGAGGGAGTGGCAACCCGTTTGCGCACCTTCGCCCCAGGCTGG
GGAGAATGTTTTAAAAAAAAAAAAAGCATGATGCAAAATAAAAAACTCACCAAGGCCATGGCACCGAGCG
TTGGTTTTCTTGTATTCCCCTTAGTATGCGGCGCGCGGCGATGTATGAGGAAGGTCCTCCTCCCTCCTAC
GAGAGTGTGGTGAGCGCGGCGCCAGTGGCGGCGGCGCTGGGTTCTCCCTTCGATGCTCCCCTGGACCCGC
CGTTTGTGCCTCCGCGGTACCTGCGGCCTACCGGGGGGAGAAACAGCATCCGTTACTCTGAGTTGGCACC
CCTATTCGACACCACCCGTGTGTACCTGGTGGACAACAAGTCAACGGATGTGGCATCCCTGAACTACCAG
AACGACCACAGCAACTTTCTGACCACGGTCATTCAAAACAATGACTACAGCCCGGGGGAGGCAAGCACAC
AGACCATCAATCTTGACGACCGGTCGCACTGGGGCGGCGACCTGAAAACCATCCTGCATACCAACATGCC
AAATGTGAACGAGTTCATGTTTACCAATAAGTTTAAGGCGCGGGTGATGGTGTCGCGCTTGCCTACTAAG
GACAATCAGGTGGAGCTGAAATACGAGTGGGTGGAGTTCACGCTGCCCGAGGGCAACTACTCCGAGACCA
TGACCATAGACCTTATGAACAACGCGATCGTGGAGCACTACTTGAAAGTGGGCAGACAGAACGGGGTTCT
GGAAAGCGACATCGGGGTAAAGTTTGACACCCGCAACTTCAGACTGGGGTTTGACCCCGTCACTGGTCTT
GTCATGCCTGGGGTATATACAAACGAAGCCTTCCATCCAGACATCATTTTGCTGCCAGGATGCGGGGTGG
ACTTCACCCACAGCCGCCTGAGCAACTTGTTGGGCATCCGCAAGCGGCAACCCTTCCAGGAGGGCTTTAG
GATCACCTACGATGATCTGGAGGGTGGTAACATTCCCGCACTGTTGGATGTGGACGCCTACCAGGCGAGC
TTGAAAGATGACACCGAACAGGGCGGGGGTGGCGCAGGCGGCAGCAACAGCAGTGGCAGCGGCGCGGAAG
AGAACTCCAACGCGGCAGCCGCGGCAATGCAGCCGGTGGAGGACATGAACGATCATGCCATTCGCGGCGA
CACCTTTGCCACACGGGCTGAGGAGAAGCGCGCTGAGGCCGAAGCAGCGGCCGAAGCTGCCGCCCCCGCT
GCGCAACCCGAGGTCGAGAAGCCTCAGAAGAAACCGGTGATCAAACCCCTGACAGAGGACAGCAAGAAAC
GCAGTTACAACCTAATAAGCAATGACAGCACCTTCACCCAGTACCGCAGCTGGTACCTTGCATACAACTA
CGGCGACCCTCAGACCGGAATCCGCTCATGGACCCTGCTTTGCACTCCTGACGTAACCTGCGGCTCGGAG
CAGGTCTACTGGTCGTTGCCAGACATGATGCAAGACCCCGTGACCTTCCGCTCCACGCGCCAGATCAGCA
ACTTTCCGGTGGTGGGCGCCGAGCTGTTGCCCGTGCACTCCAAGAGCTTCTACAACGACCAGGCCGTCTA
CTCCCAACTCATCCGCCAGTTTACCTCTCTGACCCACGTGTTCAATCGCTTTCCCGAGAACCAGATTTTG
GCGCGCCCGCCAGCCCCCACCATCACCACCGTCAGTGAAAACGTTCCTGCTCTCACAGATCACGGGACGC
TACCGCTGCGCAACAGCATCGGAGGAGTCCAGCGAGTGACCATTACTGACGCCAGACGCCGCACCTGCCC
CTACGTTTACAAGGCCCTGGGCATAGTCTCGCCGCGCGTCCTATCGAGCCGCACTTTTTGAGCAAGCATG
TCCATCCTTATATCGCCCAGCAATAACACAGGCTGGGGCCTGCGCTTCCCAAGCAAGATGTTTGGCGGGG
CCAAGAAGCGCTCCGACCAACACCCAGTGCGCGTGCGCGGGCACTACCGCGCGCCCTGGGGCGCGCACAA
ACGCGGCCGCACTGGGCGCACCACCGTCGATGACGCCATCGACGCGGTGGTGGAGGAGGCGCGCAACTAC
ACGCCCACGCCGCCACCAGTGTCCACAGTGGACGCGGCCATTCAGACCGTGGTGCGCGGAGCCCGGCGCT
ATGCTAAAATGAAGAGACGGCGGAGGCGCGTAGCACGTCGCCACCGCCGCCGACCCGGCACTGCCGCCCA
ACGCGCGGCGGCGGCCCTGCTTAACCGCGCACGTCGCACCGGCCGACGGGCGGCCATGCGGGCCGCTCGA
AGGCTGGCCGCGGGTATTGTCACTGTGCCCCCCAGGTCCAGGCGACGAGCGGCCGCCGCAGCAGCCGCGG
CCATTAGTGCTATGACTCAGGGTCGCAGGGGCAACGTGTATTGGGTGCGCGACTCGGTTAGCGGCCTGCG
CGTGCCCGTGCGCACCCGCCCCCCGCGCAACTAGATTGCAAGAAAAAACTACTTAGACTCGTACTGTTGT
ATGTATCCAGCGGCGGCGGCGCGCAACGAAGCTATGTCCAAGCGCAAAATCAAAGAAGAGATGCTCCAGG
TCATCGCGCCGGAGATCTATGGCCCCCCGAAGAAGGAAGAGCAGGATTACAAGCCCCGAAAGCTAAAGCG
GGTCAAAAAGAAAAAGAAAGATGATGATGATGAACTTGACGACGAGGTGGAACTGCTGCACGCTACCGCG
CCCAGGCGACGGGTACAGTGGAAAGGTCGACGCGTAAAACGTGTTTTGCGACCCGGCACCACCGTAGTCT
TTACGCCCGGTGAGCGCTCCACCCGCACCTACAAGCGCGTGTATGATGAGGTGTACGGCGACGAGGACCT
GCTTGAGCAGGCCAACGAGCGCCTCGGGGAGTTTGCCTACGGAAAGCGGCATAAGGACATGCTGGCGTTG
CCGCTGGACGAGGGCAACCCAACACCTAGCCTAAAGCCCGTAACACTGCAGCAGGTGCTGCCCGCGCTTG
CACCGTCCGAAGAAAAGCGCGGCCTAAAGCGCGAGTCTGGTGACTTGGCACCCACCGTGCAGCTGATGGT
ACCCAAGCGCCAGCGACTGGAAGATGTCTTGGAAAAAATGACCGTGGAACCTGGGCTGGAGCCCGAGGTC
CGCGTGCGGCCAATCAAGCAGGTGGCGCCGGGACTGGGCGTGCAGACCGTGGACGTTCAGATACCCACTA
CCAGTAGCACCAGTATTGCCACCGCCACAGAGGGCATGGAGACACAAACGTCCCCGGTTGCCTCAGCGGT
GGCGGATGCCGCGGTGCAGGCGGTCGCTGCGGCCGCGTCCAAGACCTCTACGGAGGTGCAAACGGACCCG
TGGATGTTTCGCGTTTCAGCCCCCCGGCGCCCGCGCCGTTCGAGGAAGTACGGCGCCGCCAGCGCGCTAC
TGCCCGAATATGCCCTACATCCTTCCATTGCGCCTACCCCCGGCTATCGTGGCTACACCTACCGCCCCAG
AAGACGAGCAACTACCCGACGCCGAACCACCACTGGAACCCGCCGCCGCCGTCGCCGTCGCCAGCCCGTG
CTGGCCCCGATTTCCGTGCGCAGGGTGGCTCGCGAAGGAGGCAGGACCCTGGTGCTGCCAACAGCGCGCT
ACCACCCCAGCATCGTTTAAAAGCCGGTCTTTGTGGTTCTTGCAGATATGGCCCTCACCTGCCGCCTCCG
TTTCCCGGTGCCGGGATTCCGAGGAAGAATGCACCGTAGGAGGGGCATGGCCGGCCACGGCCTGACGGGC
GGCATGCGTCGTGCGCACCACCGGCGGCGGCGCGCGTCGCACCGTCGCATGCGCGGCGGTATCCTGCCCC
TCCTTATTCCACTGATCGCCGCGGCGATTGGCGCCGTGCCCGGAATTGCATCCGTGGCCTTGCAGGCGCA
GAGACACTGATTAAAAACAAGTTGCATGTGGAAAAATCAAAATAAAAAGTCTGGACTCTCACGCTCGCTT
GGTCCTGTAACTATTTTGTAGAATGGAAGACATCAACTTTGCGTCTCTGGCCCCGCGACACGGCTCGCGC
CCGTTCATGGGAAACTGGCAAGATATCGGCACCAGCAATATGAGCGGTGGCGCCTTCAGCTGGGGCTCGC
TGTGGAGCGGCATTAAAAATTTCGGTTCCACCGTTAAGAACTATGGCAGCAAGGCCTGGAACAGCAGCAC
AGGCCAGATGCTGAGGGATAAGTTGAAAGAGCAAAATTTCCAACAAAAGGTGGTAGATGGCCTGGCCTCT
GGCATTAGCGGGGTGGTGGACCTGGCCAACCAGGCAGTGCAAAATAAGATTAACAGTAAGCTTGATCCCC
GCCCTCCCGTAGAGGAGCCTCCACCGGCCGTGGAGACAGTGTCTCCAGAGGGGCGTGGCGAAAAGCGTCC
GCGCCCCGACAGGGAAGAAACTCTGGTGACGCAAATAGACGAGCCTCCCTCGTACGAGGAGGCACTAAAG
CAAGGCCTGCCCACCACCCGTCCCATCGCGCCCATGGCTACCGGAGTGCTGGGCCAGCACACACCCGTAA
CGCTGGACCTGCCTCCCCCCGCCGACACCCAGCAGAAACCTGTGCTGCCAGGCCCGACCGCCGTTGTTGT
AACCCGTCCTAGCCGCGCGTCCCTGCGCCGCGCCGCCAGCGGTCCGCGATCGTTGCGGCCCGTAGCCAGT
GGCAACTGGCAAAGCACACTGAACAGCATCGTGGGTCTGGGGGTGCAATCCCTGAAGCGCCGACGATGCT
TCTGATAGCTAACGTGTCGTATGTGTGTCATGTATGCGTCCATGTCGCCGCCAGAGGAGCTGCTGAGCCG
CCGCGCGCCCGCTTTCCAAGATGGCTACCCCTTCGATGATGCCGCAGTGGTCTTACATGCACATCTCGGG
CCAGGACGCCTCGGAGTACCTGAGCCCCGGGCTGGTGCAGTTTGCCCGCGCCACCGAGACGTACTTCAGC
CTGAATAACAAGTTTAGAAACCCCACGGTGGCGCCTACGCACGACGTGACCACAGACCGGTCCCAGCGTT
TGACGCTGCGGTTCATCCCTGTGGACCGTGAGGATACTGCGTACTCGTACAAGGCGCGGTTCACCCTAGC
TGTGGGTGATAACCGTGTGCTGGACATGGCTTCCACGTACTTTGACATCCGCGGCGTGCTGGACAGGGGC
CCTACTTTTAAGCCCTACTCTGGCACTGCCTACAACGCCCTGGCTCCCAAGGGTGCCCCAAATCCTTGCG
AATGGGATGAAGCTGCTACTGCTCTTGAAATAAACCTAGAAGAAGAGGACGATGACAACGAAGACGAAGT
AGACGAGCAAGCTGAGCAGCAAAAAACTCACGTATTTGGGCAGGCGCCTTATTCTGGTATAAATATTACA
AAGGAGGGTATTCAAATAGGTGTCGAAGGTCAAACACCTAAATATGCCGATAAAACATTTCAACCTGAAC
CTCAAATAGGAGAATCTCAGTGGTACGAAACAGAAATTAATCATGCAGCTGGGAGAGTCCTAAAAAAGAC
TACCCCAATGAAACCATGTTACGGTTCATATGCAAAACCCACAAATGAAAATGGAGGGCAAGGCATTCTT
GTAAAGCAACAAAATGGAAAGCTAGAAAGTCAAGTGGAAATGCAATTTTTCTCAACTACTGAGGCAGCCG
CAGGCAATGGTGATAACTTGACTCCTAAAGTGGTATTGTACAGTGAAGATGTAGATATAGAAACCCCAGA
CACTCATATTTCTTACATGCCCACTATTAAGGAAGGTAACTCACGAGAACTAATGGGCCAACAATCTATG
CCCAACAGGCCTAATTACATTGCTTTTAGGGACAATTTTATTGGTCTAATGTATTACAACAGCACGGGTA
ATATGGGTGTTCTGGCGGGCCAAGCATCGCAGTTGAATGCTGTTGTAGATTTGCAAGACAGAAACACAGA
GCTTTCATACCAGCTTTTGCTTGATTCCATTGGTGATAGAACCAGGTACTTTTCTATGTGGAATCAGGCT
GTTGACAGCTATGATCCAGATGTTAGAATTATTGAAAATCATGGAACTGAAGATGAACTTCCAAATTACT
GCTTTCCACTGGGAGGTGTGATTAATACAGAGACTCTTACCAAGGTAAAACCTAAAACAGGTCAGGAAAA
TGGATGGGAAAAAGATGCTACAGAATTTTCAGATAAAAATGAAATAAGAGTTGGAAATAATTTTGCCATG
GAAATCAATCTAAATGCCAACCTGTGGAGAAATTTCCTGTACTCCAACATAGCGCTGTATTTGCCCGACA
AGCTAAAGTACAGTCCTTCCAACGTAAAAATTTCTGATAACCCAAACACCTACGACTACATGAACAAGCG
AGTGGTGGCTCCCGGGCTAGTGGACTGCTACATTAACCTTGGAGCACGCTGGTCCCTTGACTATATGGAC
AACGTCAACCCATTTAACCACCACCGCAATGCTGGCCTGCGCTACCGCTCAATGTTGCTGGGCAATGGTC
GCTATGTGCCCTTCCACATCCAGGTGCCTCAGAAGTTCTTTGCCATTAAAAACCTCCTTCTCCTGCCGGG
CTCATACACCTACGAGTGGAACTTCAGGAAGGATGTTAACATGGTTCTGCAGAGCTCCCTAGGAAATGAC
CTAAGGGTTGACGGAGCCAGCATTAAGTTTGATAGCATTTGCCTTTACGCCACCTTCTTCCCCATGGCCC
ACAACACCGCCTCCACGCTTGAGGCCATGCTTAGAAACGACACCAACGACCAGTCCTTTAACGACTATCT
C
[453 nt withheld, positions 20022-20474]
CAGCCCATGAGCCGTCAGGTGGTGGATGATACTAAATACAAGGACTACCAACAGGTGGGCATCCTACACC
AACACAACAACTCTGGATTTGTTGGCTACCTTGCCCCCACCATGCGCGAAGGACAGGCCTACCCTGCTAA
CTTCCCCTATCCGCTTATAGGCAAGACCGCAGTTGACAGCATTACCCAGAAAAAGTTTCTTTGCGATCGC
ACCCTTTGGCGCATCCCATTCTCCAGTAACTTTATGTCCATGGGCGCACTCACAGACCTGGGCCAAAACC
TTCTCTACGCCAACTCCGCCCACGCGCTAGACATGACTTTTGAGGTGGATCCCATGGACGAGCCCACCCT
TCTTTATGTTTTGTTTGAAGTCTTTGACGTGGTCCGTGTGCACCAGCCGCACCGCGGCGTCATCGAAACC
GTGTACCTGCGCACGCCCTTCTCGGCCGGCAACGCCACAACATAAAGAAGCAAGCAACATCAACAACAGC
TGCCGCCATGGGCTCCAGTGAGCAGGAACTGAAAGCCATTGTCAAAGATCTTGGTTGTGGGCCATATTTT
TTGGGCACCTATGACAAGCGCTTTCCAGGCTTTGTTTCTCCACACAAGCTCGCCTGCGCCATAGTCAATA
CGGCCGGTCGCGAGACTGGGGGCGTACACTGGATGGCCTTTGCCTGGAACCCGCACTCAAAAACATGCTA
CCTCTTTGAGCCCTTTGGCTTTTCTGACCAGCGACTCAAGCAGGTTTACCAGTTTGAGTACGAGTCACTC
CTGCGCCGTAGCGCCATTGCTTCTTCCCCCGACCGCTGTATAACGCTGGAAAAGTCCACCCAAAGCGTAC
AGGGGCCCAACTCGGCCGCCTGTGGACTATTCTGCTGCATGTTTCTCCACGCCTTTGCCAACTGGCCCCA
AACTCCCATGGATCACAACCCCACCATGAACCTTATTACCGGGGTACCCAACTCCATGCTCAACAGTCCC
CAGGTACAGCCCACCCTGCGTCGCAACCAGGAACAGCTCTACAGCTTCCTGGAGCGCCACTCGCCCTACT
TCCGCAGCCACAGTGCGCAGATTAGGAGCGCCACTTCTTTTTGTCACTTGAAAAACATGTAAAAATAATG
TACTAGAGACACTTTCAATAAAGGCAAATGCTTTTATTTGTACACTCTCGGGTGATTATTTACCCCCACC
CTTGCCGTCTGCGCCGTTTAAAAATCAAAGGGGTTCTGCCGCGCATCGCTATGCGCCACTGGCAGGGACA
CGTTGCGATACTGGTGTTTAGTGCTCCACTTAAACTCAGGCACAACCATCCGCGGCAGCTCGGTGAAGTT
TTCACTCCACAGGCTGCGCACCATCACCAACGCGTTTAGCAGGTCGGGCGCCGATATCTTGAAGTCGCAG
TTGGGGCCTCCGCCCTGCGCGCGCGAGTTGCGATACACAGGGTTGCAGCACTGGAACACTATCAGCGCCG
GGTGGTGCACGCTGGCCAGCACGCTCTTGTCGGAGATCAGATCCGCGTCCAGGTCCTCCGCGTTGCTCAG
GGCGAACGGAGTCAACTTTGGTAGCTGCCTTCCCAAAAAGGGCGCGTGCCCAGGCTTTGAGTTGCACTCG
CACCGTAGTGGCATCAAAAGGTGACCGTGCCCGGTCTGGGCGTTAGGATACAGCGCCTGCATAAAAGCCT
TGATCTGCTTAAAAGCCACCTGAGCCTTTGCGCCTTCAGAGAAGAACATGCCGCAAGACTTGCCGGAAAA
CTGATTGGCCGGACAGGCCGCGTCGTGCACGCAGCACCTTGCGTCGGTGTTGGAGATCTGCACCACATTT
CGGCCCCACCGGTTCTTCACGATCTTGGCCTTGCTAGACTGCTCCTTCAGCGCGCGCTGCCCGTTTTCGC
TCGTCACATCCATTTCAATCACGTGCTCCTTATTTATCATAATGCTTCCGTGTAGACACTTAAGCTCGCC
TTCGATCTCAGCGCAGCGGTGCAGCCACAACGCGCAGCCCGTGGGCTCGTGATGCTTGTAGGTCACCTCT
GCAAACGACTGCAGGTACGCCTGCAGGAATCGCCCCATCATCGTCACAAAGGTCTTGTTGCTGGTGAAGG
TCAGCTGCAACCCGCGGTGCTCCTCGTTCAGCCAGGTCTTGCATACGGCCGCCAGAGCTTCCACTTGGTC
AGGCAGTAGTTTGAAGTTCGCCTTTAGATCGTTATCCACGTGGTACTTGTCCATCAGCGCGCGCGCAGCC
TCCATGCCCTTCTCCCACGCAGACACGATCGGCACACTCAGCGGGTTCATCACCGTAATTTCACTTTCCG
CTTCGCTGGGCTCTTCCTCTTCCTCTTGCGTCCGCATACCACGCGCCACTGGGTCGTCTTCATTCAGCCG
CCGCACTGTGCGCTTACCTCCTTTGCCATGCTTGATTAGCACCGGTGGGTTGCTGAAACCCACCATTTGT
AGCGCCACATCTTCTCTTTCTTCCTCGCTGTCCACGATTACCTCTGGTGATGGCGGGCGCTCGGGCTTGG
GAGAAGGGCGCTTCTTTTTCTTCTTGGGCGCAATGGCCAAATCCGCCGCCGAGGTCGATGGCCGCGGGCT
GGGTGTGCGCGGCACCAGCGCGTCTTGTGATGAGTCTTCCTCGTCCTCGGACTCGATACGCCGCCTCATC
CGCTTTTTTGGGGGCGCCCGGGGAGGCGGCGGCGACGGGGACGGGGACGACACGTCCTCCATGGTTGGGG
GACGTCGCGCCGCACCGCGTCCGCGCTCGGGGGTGGTTTCGCGCTGCTCCTCTTCCCGACTGGCCATTTC
CTTCTCCTATAGGCAGAAAAAGATCATGGAGTCAGTCGAGAAGAAGGACAGCCTAACCGCCCCCTCTGAG
TTCGCCACCACCGCCTCCACCGATGCCGCCAACGCGCCTACCACCTTCCCCGTCGAGGCACCCCCGCTTG
AGGAGGAGGAAGTGATTATCGAGCAGGACCCAGGTTTTGTAAGCGAAGACGACGAGGACCGCTCAGTACC
AACAGAGGATAAAAAGCAAGACCAGGACAACGCAGAGGCAAACGAGGAACAAGTCGGGCGGGGGGACGAA
AGGCATGGCGACTACCTAGATGTGGGAGACGACGTGCTGTTGAAGCATCTGCAGCGCCAGTGCGCCATTA
TCTGCGACGCGTTGCAAGAGCGCAGCGATGTGCCCCTCGCCATAGCGGATGTCAGCCTTGCCTACGAACG
CCACCTATTCTCACCGCGCGTACCCCCCAAACGCCAAGAAAACGGCACATGCGAGCCCAACCCGCGCCTC
AACTTCTACCCCGTATTTGCCGTGCCAGAGGTGCTTGCCACCTATCACATCTTTTTCCAAAACTGCAAGA
TACCCCTATCCTGCCGTGCCAACCGCAGCCGAGCGGACAAGCAGCTGGCCTTGCGGCAGGGCGCTGTCAT
ACCTGATATCGCCTCGCTCAACGAAGTGCCAAAAATCTTTGAGGGTCTTGGACGCGACGAGAAGCGCGCG
GCAAACGCTCTGCAACAGGAAAACAGCGAAAATGAAAGTCACTCTGGAGTGTTGGTGGAACTCGAGGGTG
ACAACGCGCGCCTAGCCGTACTAAAACGCAGCATCGAGGTCACCCACTTTGCCTACCCGGCACTTAACCT
ACCCCCCAAGGTCATGAGCACAGTCATGAGTGAGCTGATCGTGCGCCGTGCGCAGCCCCTGGAGAGGGAT
GCAAATTTGCAAGAACAAACAGAGGAGGGCCTACCCGCAGTTGGCGACGAGCAGCTAGCGCGCTGGCTTC
AAACGCGCGAGCCTGCCGACTTGGAGGAGCGACGCAAACTAATGATGGCCGCAGTGCTCGTTACCGTGGA
GCTTGAGTGCATGCAGCGGTTCTTTGCTGACCCGGAGATGCAGCGCAAGCTAGAGGAAACATTGCACTAC
ACCTTTCGACAGGGCTACGTACGCCAGGCCTGCAAGATCTCCAACGTGGAGCTCTGCAACCTGGTCTCCT
ACCTTGGAATTTTGCACGAAAACCGCCTTGGGCAAAACGTGCTTCATTCCACGCTCAAGGGCGAGGCGCG
CCGCGACTACGTCCGCGACTGCGTTTACTTATTTCTATGCTACACCTGGCAGACGGCCATGGGCGTTTGG
CAGCAGTGCTTGGAGGAGTGCAACCTCAAGGAGCTGCAGAAACTGCTAAAGCAAAACTTGAAGGACCTAT
GGACGGCCTTCAACGAGCGCTCCGTGGCCGCGCACCTGGCGGACATCATTTTCCCCGAACGCCTGCTTAA
AACCCTGCAACAGGGTCTGCCAGACTTCACCAGTCAAAGCATGTTGCAGAACTTTAGGAACTTTATCCTA
GAGCGCTCAGGAATCTTGCCCGCCACCTGCTGTGCACTTCCTAGCGACTTTGTGCCCATTAAGTACCGCG
AATGCCCTCCGCCGCTTTGGGGCCACTGCTACCTTCTGCAGCTAGCCAACTACCTTGCCTACCACTCTGA
CATAATGGAAGACGTGAGCGGTGACGGTCTACTGGAGTGTCACTGTCGCTGCAACCTATGCACCCCGCAC
CGCTCCCTGGTTTGCAATTCGCAGCTGCTTAACGAAAGTCAAATTATCGGTACCTTTGAGCTGCAGGGTC
CCTCGCCTGACGAAAAGTCCGCGGCTCCGGGGTTGAAACTCACTCCGGGGCTGTGGACGTCGGCTTACCT
TCGCAAATTTGTACCTGAGGACTACCACGCCCACGAGATTAGGTTCTACGAAGACCAATCCCGCCCGCCT
AATGCGGAGCTTACCGCCTGCGTCATTACCCAGGGCCACATTCTTGGCCAATTGCAAGCCATCAACAAAG
CCCGCCAAGAGTTTCTGCTACGAAAGGGACGGGGGGTTTACTTGGACCCCCAGTCCGGCGAGGAGCTCAA
CCCAATCCCCCCGCCGCCGCAGCCCTATCAGCAGCAGCCGCGGGCCCTTGCTTCCCAGGATGGCACCCAA
AAAGAAGCTGCAGCTGCCGCCGCCACCCACGGACGAGGAGGAATACTGGGACAGTCAGGCAGAGGAGGTT
TTGGACGAGGAGGAGGAGGACATGATGGAAGACTGGGAGAGCCTAGACGAGGAAGCTTCCGAGGTCGAAG
AGGTGTCAGACGAAACACCGTCACCCTCGGTCGCATTCCCCTCGCCGGCGCCCCAGAAATCGGCAACCGG
TTCCAGCATGGCTACAACCTCCGCTCCTCAGGCGCCGCCGGCACTGCCCGTTCGCCGACCCAACCGTAGA
TGGGACACCACTGGAACCAGGGCCGGTAAGTCCAAGCAGCCGCCGCCGTTAGCCCAAGAGCAACAACAGC
GCCAAGGCTACCGCTCATGGCGCGGGCACAAGAACGCCATAGTTGCTTGCTTGCAAGACTGTGGGGGCAA
CATCTCCTTCGCCCGCCGCTTTCTTCTCTACCATCACGGCGTGGCCTTCCCCCGTAACATCCTGCATTAC
TACCGTCATCTCTACAGCCCATACTGCACCGGCGGCAGCGGCAGCAACAGCAGCGGCCACACAGAAGCAA
AGGCGACCGGATAGCAAGACTCTGACAAAGCCCAAGAAATCCACAGCGGCGGCAGCAGCAGGAGGAGGAG
CGCTGCGTCTGGCGCCCAACGAACCCGTATCGACCCGCGAGCTTAGAAACAGGATTTTTCCCACTCTGTA
TGCTATATTTCAACAGAGCAGGGGCCAAGAACAAGAGCTGAAAATAAAAAACAGGTCTCTGCGATCCCTC
ACCCGCAGCTGCCTGTATCACAAAAGCGAAGATCAGCTTCGGCGCACGCTGGAAGACGCGGAGGCTCTCT
TCAGTAAATACTGCGCGCTGACTCTTAAGGACTAGTTTCGCGCCCTTTCTCAAATTTAAGCGCGAAAACT
ACGTCATCTCCAGCGGCCACACCCGGCGCCAGCACCTGTTGTCAGCGCCATTATGAGCAAGGAAATTCCC
ACGCCCTACATGTGGAGTTACCAGCCACAAATGGGACTTGCGGCTGGAGCTGCCCAAGACTACTCAACCC
GAATAAACTACATGAGCGCGGGACCCCACATGATATCCCGGGTCAACGGAATACGCGCCCACCGAAACCG
AATTCTCCTGGAACAGGCGGCTATTACCACCACACCTCGTAATAACCTTAATCCCCGTAGTTGGCCCGCT
GCCCTGGTGTACCAGGAAAGTCCCGCTCCCACCACTGTGGTACTTCCCAGAGACGCCCAGGCCGAAGTTC
AGATGACTAACTCAGGGGCGCAGCTTGCGGGCGGCTTTCGTCACAGGGTGCGGTCGCCCGGGCAGGGTAT
AACTCACCTGACAATCAGAGGGCGAGGTATTCAGCTCAACGACGAGTCGGTGAGCTCCTCGCTTGGTCTC
CGTCCGGACGGGACATTTCAGATCGGCGGCGCCGGCCGCTCTTCATTCACGCCTCGTCAGGCAATCCTAA
CTCTGCAGACCTCGTCCTCTGAGCCGCGCTCTGGAGGCATTGGAACTCTGCAATTTATTGAGGAGTTTGT
GCCATCGGTCTACTTTAACCCCTTCTCGGGACCTCCCGGCCACTATCCGGATCAATTTATTCCTAACTTT
GACGCGGTAAAGGACTCGGCGGACGGCTACGACTGAATGTTAAGTGGAGAGGCAGAGCAACTGCGCCTGA
AACACCTGGTCCACTGTCGCCGCCACAAGTGCTTTGCCCGCGACTCCGGTGAGTTTTGCTACTTTGAATT
GCCCGAGGATCATATCGAGGGCCCGGCGCACGGCGTCCGGCTTACCGCCCAGGGAGAGCTTGCCCGTAGC
CTGATTCGGGAGTTTACCCAGCGCCCCCTGCTAGTTGAGCGGGACAGGGGACCCTGTGTTCTCACTGTGA
TTTGCAACTGTCCTAACCCTGGATTACATCAAGATCTTTGTTGCCATCTCTGTGCTGAGTATAATAAATA
CAGAAATTAAAATATACTGGGGCTCCTATCGCCATCCTGTAAACGCCACCGTCTTCACCCGCCCAAGCAA
ACCAAGGCGAACCTTACCTGGTACTTTTAACATCTCTCCCTCTGTGATTTACAACAGTTTCAACCCAGAC
GGAGTGAGTCTACGAGAGAACCTCTCCGAGCTCAGCTACTCCATCAGAAAAAACACCACCCTCCTTACCT
GCCGGGAACGTACGAGTGCGTCACCGGCCGCTGCACCACACCTACCGCCTGACCGTAAACCAGACTTTTT
CCGGACAGACCTCAATAACTCTGTTTACCAGAACAGGAGGTGAGCTTAGAAAACCCTTAGGGTATTAGGC
CAAAGGCGCAGCTACTGTGGGGTTTATGAACAATTCAAGCAACTCTACGGGCTATTCTAATTCAGGTTTC
TCTAGAAATGGACGGAATTATTACAGAGCAGCGCCTGCTAGAAAGACGCAGGGCAGCGGCCGAGCAACAG
CGCATGAATCAAGAGCTCCAAGACATGGTTAACTTGCACCAGTGCAAAAGGGGTATCTTTTGTCTGGTAA
AGCAGGCCAAAGTCACCTACGACAGTAATACCACCGGACACCGCCTTAGCTACAAGTTGCCAACCAAGCG
TCAGAAATTGGTGGTCATGGTGGGAGAAAAGCCCATTACCATAACTCAGCACTCGGTAGAAACCGAAGGC
TGCATTCACTCACCTTGTCAAGGACCTGAGGATCTCTGCACCCTTATTAAGACCCTGTGCGGTCTCAAAG
ATCTTATTCCCTTTAACTAATAAAAAAAAATAATAAAGCATCACTTACTTAAAATCAGTTAGCAAATTTC
TGTCCAGTTTATTCAGCAGCACCTCCTTGCCCTCCTCCCAGCTCTGGTATTGCAGCTTCCTCCTGGCTGC
AAACTTTCTCCACAATCTAAATGGAATGTCAGTTTCCTCCTGTTCCTGTCCATCCGCACCCACTATCTTC
ATGTTGTTGCAGATGAAGCGCGCAAGACCGTCTGAAGATACCTTCAACCCCGTGTATCCATATGACACGG
AAACCGGTCCTCCAACTGTGCCTTTTCTTACTCCTCCCTTTGTATCCCCCAATGGGTTTCAAGAGAGTCC
CCCTGGGGTACTCTCTTTGCGCCTATCCGAACCTCTAGTTACCTCCAATGGCATGCTTGCGCTCAAAATG
GGCAACGGCCTCTCTCTGGACGAGGCCGGCAACCTTACCTCCCAAAATGTAACCACTGTGAGCCCACCTC
TCAAAAAAACCAAGTCAAACATAAACCTGGAAATATCTGCACCCCTCACAGTTACCTCAGAAGCCCTAAC
TGTGGCTGCCGCCGCACCTCTAATGGTCGCGGGCAACACACTCACCATGCAATCACAGGCCCCGCTAACC
GTGCACGACTCCAAACTTAGCATTGCCACCCAAGGACCCCTCACAGTGTCAGAAGGAAAGCTAGCCCTGC
AAACATCAGGCCCCCTCACCACCACCGATAGCAGTACCCTTACTATCACTGCCTCACCCCCTCTAACTAC
TGCCACTGGTAGCTTGGGCATTGACTTGAAAGAGCCCATTTATACACAAAATGGAAAACTAGGACTAAAG
TACGGGGCTCCTTTGCATGTAACAGACGACCTAAACACTTTGACCGTAGCAACTGGTCCAGGTGTGACTA
TTAATAATACTTCCTTGCAAACTAAAGTTACTGGAGCCTTGGGTTTTGATTCACAAGGCAATATGCAACT
TAATGTAGCAGGAGGACTAAGGATTGATTCTCAAAACAGACGCCTTATACTTGATGTTAGTTATCCGTTT
GATGCTCAAAACCAACTAAATCTAAGACTAGGACAGGGCCCTCTTTTTATAAACTCAGCCCACAACTTGG
ATATTAACTACAACAAAGGCCTTTACTTGTTTACAGCTTCAAACAATTCCAAAAAGCTTGAGGTTAACCT
AAGCACTGCCAAGGGGTTGATGTTTGACGCTACAGCCATAGCCATTAATGCAGGAGATGGGCTTGAATTT
GGTTCACCTAATGCACCAAACACAAATCCCCTCAAAACAAAAATTGGCCATGGCCTAGAATTTGATTCAA
ACAAGGCTATGGTTCCTAAACTAGGAACTGGCCTTAGTTTTGACAGCACAGGTGCCATTACAGTAGGAAA
CAAAAATAATGATAAGCTAACTTTGTGGACCACACCAGCTCCATCTCCTAACTGTAGACTAAATGCAGAG
AAAGATGCTAAACTCACTTTGGTCTTAACAAAATGTGGCAGTCAAATACTTGCTACAGTTTCAGTTTTGG
CTGTTAAAGGCAGTTTGGCTCCAATATCTGGAACAGTTCAAAGTGCTCATCTTATTATAAGATTTGACGA
AAATGGAGTGCTACTAAACAATTCCTTCCTGGACCCAGAATATTGGAACTTTAGAAATGGAGATCTTACT
GAAGGCACAGCCTATACAAACGCTGTTGGATTTATGCCTAACCTATCAGCTTATCCAAAATCTCACGGTA
AAACTGCCAAAAGTAACATTGTCAGTCAAGTTTACTTAAACGGAGACAAAACTAAACCTGTAACACTAAC
CATTACACTAAACGGTACACAGGAAACAGGAGACACAACTCCAAGTGCATACTCTATGTCATTTTCATGG
GACTGGTCTGGCCACAACTACATTAATGAAATATTTGCCACATCCTCTTACACTTTTTCATACATTGCCC
AAGAATAAAGAATCGTTTGTGTTATGTTTCAACGTGTTTATTTTTCAATTGCAGAAAATTTCGAATCATT
TTTCATTCAGTAGTATAGCCCCACCACCACATAGCTTATACAGATCACCGTACCTTAATCAAACTCACAG
AACCCTAGTATTCAACCTGCCACCTCCCTCCCAACACACAGAGTACACAGTCCTTTCTCCCCGGCTGGCC
TTAAAAAGCATCATATCATGGGTAACAGACATATTCTTAGGTGTTATATTCCACACGGTTTCCTGTCGAG
CCAAACGCTCATCAGTGATATTAATAAACTCCCCGGGCAGCTCACTTAAGTTCATGTCGCTGTCCAGCTG
CTGAGCCACAGGCTGCTGTCCAACTTGCGGTTGCTTAACGGGCGGCGAAGGAGAAGTCCACGCCTACATG
GGGGTAGAGTCATAATCGTGCATCAGGATAGGGCGGTGGTGCTGCAGCAGCGCGCGAATAAACTGCTGCC
GCCGCCGCTCCGTCCTGCAGGAATACAACATGGCAGTGGTCTCCTCAGCGATGATTCGCACCGCCCGCAG
CATAAGGCGCCTTGTCCTCCGGGCACAGCAGCGCACCCTGATCTCACTTAAATCAGCACAGTAACTGCAG
CACAGCACCACAATATTGTTCAAAATCCCACAGTGCAAGGCGCTGTATCCAAAGCTCATGGCGGGGACCA
CAGAACCCACGTGGCCATCATACCACAAGCGCAGGTAGATTAAGTGGCGACCCCTCATAAACACGCTGGA
CATAAACATTACCTCTTTTGGCATGTTGTAATTCACCACCTCCCGGTACCATATAAACCTCTGATTAAAC
ATGGCGCCATCCACCACCATCCTAAACCAGCTGGCCAAAACCTGCCCGCCGGCTATACACTGCAGGGAAC
CGGGACTGGAACAATGACAGTGGAGAGCCCAGGACTCGTAACCATGGATCATCATGCTCGTCATGATATC
AATGTTGGCACAACACAGGCACACGTGCATACACTTCCTCAGGATTACAAGCTCCTCCCGCGTTAGAACC
ATATCCCAGGGAACAACCCATTCCTGAATCAGCGTAAATCCCACACTGCAGGGAAGACCTCGCACGTAAC
TCACGTTGTGCATTGTCAAAGTGTTACATTCGGGCAGCAGCGGATGATCCTCCAGTATGGTAGCGCGGGT
TTCTGTCTCAAAAGGAGGTAGACGATCCCTACTGTACGGAGTGCGCCGAGACAACCGAGATCGTGTTGGT
CGTAGTGTCATGCCAAATGGAACGCCGGACGTAGTCATATTTCCTGAAGCAAAACCAGGTGCGGGCGTGA
CAAACAGATCTGCGTCTCCGGTCTCGCCGCTTAGATCGCTCTGTGTAGTAGTTGTAGTATATCCACTCTC
TCAAAGCATCCAGGCGCCCCCTGGCTTCGGGTTCTATGTAAACTCCTTCATGCGCCGCTGCCCTGATAAC
ATCCACCACCGCAGAATAAGCCACACCCAGCCAACCTACACATTCGTTCTGCGAGTCACACACGGGAGGA
GCGGGAAGAGCTGGAAGAACCATGTTTTTTTTTTTATTCCAAAAGATTATCCAAAACCTCAAAATGAAGA
TCTATTAAGTGAACGCGCTCCCCTCCGGTGGCGTGGTCAAACTCTACAGCCAAAGAACAGATAATGGCAT
TTGTAAGATGTTGCACAATGGCTTCCAAAAGGCAAACGGCCCTCACGTCCAAGTGGACGTAAAGGCTAAA
CCCTTCAGGGTGAATCTCCTCTATAAACATTCCAGCACCTTCAACCATGCCCAAATAATTCTCATCTCGC
CACCTTCTCAATATATCTCTAAGCAAATCCCGAATATTAAGTCCGGCCATTGTAAAAATCTGCTCCAGAG
CGCCCTCCACCTTCAGCCTCAAGCAGCGAATCATGATTGCAAAAATTCAGGTTCCTCACAGACCTGTATA
AGATTCAAAAGCGGAACATTAACAAAAATACCGCGATCCCGTAGGTCCCTTCGCAGGGCCAGCTGAACAT
AATCGTGCAGGTCTGCACGGACCAGCGCGGCCACTTCCCCGCCAGGAACCATGACAAAAGAACCCACACT
GATTATGACACGCATACTCGGAGCTATGCTAACCAGCGTAGCCCCGATGTAAGCTTGTTGCATGGGCGGC
GATATAAAATGCAAGGTGCTGCTCAAAAAATCAGGCAAAGCCTCGCGCAAAAAAGAAAGCACATCGTAGT
CATGCTCATGCAGATAAAGGCAGGTAAGCTCCGGAACCACCACAGAAAAAGACACCATTTTTCTCTCAAA
CATGTCTGCGGGTTTCTGCATAAACACAAAATAAAATAACAAAAAAACATTTAAACATTAGAAGCCTGTC
TTACAACAGGAAAAACAACCCTTATAAGCATAAGACGGACTACGGCCATGCCGGCGTGACCGTAAAAAAA
CTGGTCACCGTGATTAAAAAGCACCACCGACAGCTCCTCGGTCATGTCCGGAGTCATAATGTAAGACTCG
GTAAACACATCAGGTTGATTCACATCGGTCAGTGCTAAAAAGCGACCGAAATAGCCCGGGGGAATACATA
CCCGCAGGCGTAGAGACAACATTACAGCCCCCATAGGAGGTATAACAAAATTAATAGGAGAGAAAAACAC
ATAAACACCTGAAAAACCCTCCTGCCTAGGCAAAATAGCACCCTCCCGCTCCAGAACAACATACAGCGCT
TCCACAGCGGCAGCCATAACAGTCAGCCTTACCAGTAAAAAAGAAAACCTATTAAAAAAACACCACTCGA
CACGGCACCAGCTCAATCAGTCACAGTGTAAAAAAGGGCCAAGTGCAGAGCGAGTATATATAGGACTAAA
AAATGACGTAACGGTTAAAGTCCACAAAAAACACCCAGAAAACCGCACGCGAACCTACGCCCAGAAACGA
AAGCCAAAAAACCCACAACTTCCTCAAATCGTCACTTCCGTTTTCCCACGTTACGTCACTTCCCATTTTA
AGAAAACTACAATTCCCAACACATACAAGTTACTCCGCCCTAAAACCTACGTCACCCGCCCCGTTCCCAC
GCCCCGCGCCACGTCACAAACTCCACCCCCTCATTATCATATTGGCTTCAATCCAAAATAAGGTATATTA
TTGATGATGTTAATTAATTTAAATCCGCATGCGATATCGAGCTCTCCCGGGAATTCGGATCTGCGACGCG
AGGCTGGATGGCCTTCCCCATTATGATTCTTCTCGCTTCCGGCGGCATCGGGATGCCCGCGTTGCAGGCC
ATGCTGTCCAGGCAGGTAGATGACGACCATCAGGGACAGCTTCAAGGCCAGCAAAAGGCCAGGAACCGTA
AAAAGGCCGCGTTGCTGGCGTTTTTCCATAGGCTCCGCCCCCCTGACGAGCATCACAAAAATCGACGCTC
AAGTCAGAGGTGGCGAAACCCGACAGGACTATAAAGATACCAGGCGTTTCCCCCTGGAAGCTCCCTCGTG
CGCTCTCCTGTTCCGACCCTGCCGCTTACCGGATACCTGTCCGCCTTTCTCCCTTCGGGAAGCGTGGCGC
TTTCTCATAGCTCACGCTGTAGGTATCTCAGTTCGGTGTAGGTCGTTCGCTCCAAGCTGGGCTGTGTGCA
CGAACCCCCCGTTCAGCCCGACCGCTGCGCCTTATCCGGTAACTATCGTCTTGAGTCCAACCCGGTAAGA
CACGACTTATCGCCACTGGCAGCAGCCACTGGTAACAGGATTAGCAGAGCGAGGTATGTAGGCGGTGCTA
CAGAGTTCTTGAAGTGGTGGCCTAACTACGGCTACACTAGAAGGACAGTATTTGGTATCTGCGCTCTGCT
GAAGCCAGTTACCTTCGGAAAAAGAGTTGGTAGCTCTTGATCCGGCAAACAAACCACCGCTGGTAGCGGT
GGTTTTTTTGTTTGCAAGCAGCAGATTACGCGCAGAAAAAAAGGATCTCAAGAAGATCCTTTGATCTTTT
CTACGGGGTCTGACGCTCAGTGGAACGAAAACTCACGTTAAGGGATTTTGGTCATGAGATTATCAAAAAG
GATCTTCACCTAGATCCTTTTAAATCAATCTAAAGTATATATGAGTAAACTTGGTCTGACAGTTACCAAT
GCTTAATCAGTGAGGCACCTATCTCAGCGATCTGTCTATTTCGTTCATCCATAGTTGCCTGACTCCCCGT
CGTGTAGATAACTACGATACGGGAGGGCTTACCATCTGGCCCCAGTGCTGCAATGATACCGCGAGACCCA
CGCTCACCGGCTCCAGATTTATCAGCAATAAACCAGCCAGCCGGAAGGGCCGAGCGCAGAAGTGGTCCTG
CAACTTTATCCGCCTCCATCCAGTCTATTAATTGTTGCCGGGAAGCTAGAGTAAGTAGTTCGCCAGTTAA
TAGTTTGCGCAACGTTGTTGCCATTGCTACAGGCATCGTGGTGTCACGCTCGTCGTTTGGTATGGCTTCA
TTCAGCTCCGGTTCCCAACGATCAAGGCGAGTTACATGATCCCCCATGTTGTGCAAAAAAGCGGTTAGCT
CCTTCGGTCCTCCGATCGTTGTCAGAAGTAAGTTGGCCGCAGTGTTATCACTCATGGTTATGGCAGCACT
GCATAATTCTCTTACTGTCATGCCATCCGTAAGATGCTTTTCTGTGACTGGTGAGTACTCAACCAAGTCA
TTCTGAGAATAGTGTATGCGGCGACCGAGTTGCTCTTGCCCGGCGTCAACACGGGATAATACCGCGCCAC
ATAGCAGAACTTTAAAAGTGCTCATCATTGGAAAACGTTCTTCGGGGCGAAAACTCTCAAGGATCTTACC
GCTGTTGAGATCCAGTTCGATGTAACCCACTCGTGCACCCAACTGATCTTCAGCATCTTTTACTTTCACC
AGCGTTTCTGGGTGAGCAAAAACAGGAAGGCAAAATGCCGCAAAAAAGGGAATAAGGGCGACACGGAAAT
GTTGAATACTCATACTCTTCCTTTTTCAATATTATTGAAGCATTTATCAGGGTTATTGTCTCATGAGCGG
ATACATATTTGAATGTATTTAGAAAAATAAACAAATAGGGGTTCCGCGCACATTTCCCCGAAAAGTGCCA
CCTGACGTCTAAGAAACCATTATTATCATGACATTAACCTATAAAAATAGGCGTATCACGAGGCCCTTTC
GTCTTCAAGAATTGGATCCGAATTCCCGGGAGAGCTCGATATCGCATGCGGATTTAAATTAATTAA
Features (pLannotate 1.2.2; 45 found; start..end, strand, type, name):
      1..103     +  repeat_region  ITR: inverted terminal repeat of human adenovirus serotype 5 inverted
    191..341     +  misc_signal    Ad5 Ψ: packaging signal for adenovirus serotype 5
    524..576     -  misc_feature   bom (fragment): basis of mobility region from pBR322
    731..1110    +  enhancer       CMV enhancer: human cytomegalovirus immediate early enhancer
   1111..1314    +  promoter       CMV promoter: human cytomegalovirus (CMV) immediate early promoter
   1310..1343    +  LTR            5' LTR (truncated) (fragment): truncated 5' long terminal repeat (LTR) from HIV-1
   1359..1377    +  promoter       T7 promoter: promoter for bacteriophage T7 RNA polymerase
   1407..1431    +  protein_bind   attB1: mutant version of attB; recombination site for the Gateway® BP reaction BP Clonase™
   1452..2294    +  CDS            EEF1D: EF1D_HUMAN - Also known as EF1D. Experimental evidence at protein level: Swiss-Prot protein existence level 1. [Isoform 2]: Regulates induction of heat-shock-responsive genes through association with heat shock transcription factors and direct DNA-binding at heat shock promoter elements (HSE). From Homo sapiens (Human).
   2343..2367    -  protein_bind   attB2: mutant version of attB; recombination site for the Gateway® BP reaction BP Clonase™
   2393..2434    +  CDS            V5 tag: epitope tag from simian virus 5
   2518..2566    +  polyA_signal   HSV TK poly(A) signal: herpes simplex virus thymidine kinase polyadenylation signal (Cole and Stacy, 1985)
   2848..3267    +  CDS            IX: CAP9_ADE05 - Experimental evidence at protein level: Swiss-Prot protein existence level 1. Structural component of the virion that acts as a cement protein on the capsid exterior and forms triskelion structures consisting of three molecules that stabilize three hexon trimers at the center of each icosahedral facet and fixes the peripentonal hexons. Dispensable for assembly. During virus entry, recruits the anterograde motor kinesin-1 to the capsid docked at the nuclear pore complex thereby subjecting the docked capsid to a pulling force. The resulting tension leads to capsid disruption, disper
   3354..4583    -  CDS            IVa2 (fragment): PKG1_ADEM1 - Protein inferred from homology: Swiss-Prot protein existence level 3. Component of the packaging machinery which encapsidates the viral DNA into preformed capsids and transcriptional activator of the viral major late promoter (MLP). Binds, along with packaging proteins 2 and 3, to the specific packaging sequence on the left end of viral genomic DNA and displays ATPase activity thereby providing the power stroke of the packaging machinery. The activity of packaging protein IVa2 is stimulated by protein 33K which acts as a terminase. May be the protein that pumps DNA into the capsid
   4439..7606    -  CDS            POL: DPOL_ADE05 - Experimental evidence at protein level: Swiss-Prot protein existence level 1. Eukaryotic-type DNA polymerase involved in viral genomic replication. DNA synthesis is protein primed, and acts in a strand displacement replication. Assembles in complex with viral pTP, DBP, host NFIA and host POU2F1/OCT1 on viral origin of replication. The polymerase covalently transfers dCMP onto pTP, thereby initiating complementary strand synthesis. From Human adenovirus C serotype 5 (HAdV-5) (Human adenovirus 5).
   7825..9828    -  CDS            PTP: TERM_ADE05 - Experimental evidence at protein level: Swiss-Prot protein existence level 1. Protein covalently bound to the viral DNA that acts as a primer for viral genomic replication by DNA strand displacement. Assembles on the viral origin of replication in an initiation complex with viral polymerase, DBP, host NFIA and host POU2F1/OCT1. During initiation, the polymerase covalently couples the first dCTP with Ser- 580 of pTP. The terminal protein stimulates the template activity over 20 fold compared to protein-free templates. Neo-synthesized viral genomes are linked to two preterminal prot
   9859..10015   +  ncRNA          VA: Accession: RF00102 - VA RNA
  10114..10271   +  ncRNA          VA: Accession: RF00102 - VA RNA
  10289..11533   +  CDS            L1: PKG3_ADE05 - Experimental evidence at protein level: Swiss-Prot protein existence level 1. Involved in viral genome packaging through its interaction with packaging proteins 1 and 2. After proteolytic cleavage by adenovirus protease, L1 52/55k protein is removed from the capsid during viral maturation. From Human adenovirus C serotype 5 (HAdV-5) (Human adenovirus 5).
  11557..13311   +  CDS            CAP3_ADE05: Experimental evidence at protein level: Swiss-Prot protein existence level 1. Structural component of the virion that acts as a cement protein on the capsid exterior and which mediates the interactions between the hexons, including the peripentonal hexons, and reaches all the way to the penton vertices. Two hexon linking proteins IIIa, one from each facet, stabilize the unique edge interface between a pair of facets. As the virus enters the host cell, hexon linking proteins IIIa are shed concomitant with virion acidification in the endosome. During virus assembly, seems to play a role in the s
  13396..15108   +  CDS            L2: CAPSP_ADE05 - Experimental evidence at protein level: Swiss-Prot protein existence level 1. Major capsid protein that self-associates to form penton base pentamers, each in the shape of a pentagon, situated at the 12 vertices of the pseudo T=25 capsid. Involved in virus secondary attachment to host cell after initial attachment by the fiber protein. Binds host integrin heterodimer ITGAV-ITGB5 (alphaV-beta5) thereby triggering clathrin-mediated endocytosis of virions. Mediates initial virus attachment to CXADR-negative cells. Binding to integrins ITGAV-ITGB5 also seems to induce macropinocytosi
  15118..15711   +  CDS            L2: NP_ADE02 - Experimental evidence at protein level: Swiss-Prot protein existence level 1. Plays a role in the inhibition of host immune response within the nucleus. Interacts with cellular nucleosomes and immobilizes the host immune danger signal HMGB1 on chromatin. In turn, prevents HMGB1 release out of the cell and thus decreases inflammation. Plays also a role in the wrapping and condensation of the viral DNA. May also promote viral genome import into the nucleus. From Human adenovirus C serotype 2 (HAdV-2) (Human adenovirus 2).
  15784..16887   +  CDS            L2: CORE5_ADE05 - Experimental evidence at protein level: Swiss-Prot protein existence level 1. Associates loosely with the viral DNA to form an outer shell around the nucleoprotein-DNA complex and links it with the capsid by binding the endosome lysis protein. Dissociates from the viral genome during entry. Might be involved in nuclear capsid assembly of the viral particles through its association with NPM1/nucleophosmin. From Human adenovirus C serotype 5 (HAdV-5) (Human adenovirus 5).
  16918..17157   +  CDS            COR10_ADE02: Experimental evidence at protein level: Swiss-Prot protein existence level 1. [Pre-core protein X]: Interacts with the viral DNA and aids in tightly condensing it within the capsid. Cleavage of pre-core protein X may serve to partially relax this structure within the mature virion prior to its entry into the nucleus. From Human adenovirus C serotype 2 (HAdV-2) (Human adenovirus 2).
  17243..17992   +  CDS            L3: CAP6_ADE05 - Experimental evidence at protein level: Swiss-Prot protein existence level 1. [Protease cofactor]: Cofactor that activates the viral protease. Binds to viral protease in a 1:1 ratio. From Human adenovirus C serotype 5 (HAdV-5) (Human adenovirus 5).
  18081..20936   +  CDS            L3 (sequence partly withheld): CAPSH_ADE05 - Experimental evidence at protein level: Swiss-Prot protein existence level 1. Major capsid protein that self-associates to form 240 hexon trimers, each in the shape of a hexagon, building most of the pseudo T=25 capsid. Assembled into trimeric units with the help of the chaperone shutoff protein. Transported by pre-protein VI to the nucleus where it associates with other structural proteins to form an empty capsid. Might be involved, through its interaction with host dyneins, in the intracellular microtubule-dependent transport of incoming viral capsid to the nucleus. From Human
  20972..21583   +  CDS            L3: PRO_ADE05 - Experimental evidence at transcript level: Swiss-Prot protein existence level 2. Cleaves viral precursor proteins (pTP, pIIIa, pVI, pVII, pVIII, and pX) inside newly assembled particles giving rise to mature virions. Protease complexed to its cofactor slides along the viral DNA to specifically locate and cleave the viral precursors. Mature virions have a weakened organization compared to the unmature virions, thereby facilitating subsequent uncoating. Without maturation, the particle lacks infectivity and is unable to uncoat. Late in adenovirus infection, in the cytoplasm, may part
  21685..23271   -  CDS            DBP: DNB2_ADE05 - Experimental evidence at protein level: Swiss-Prot protein existence level 1. Plays a role in the elongation phase of viral strand displacement replication by unwinding the template in an ATP- independent fashion, employing its capacity to form multimers. Also enhances the rate of initiation. Released from template upon second strand synthesis. Assembles in complex with viral pTP, viral pol, host NFIA and host POU2F1/OCT1 on viral origin of replication. Covers the whole ssDNA genome during synthesis. The complementary strand synthesis induces its relese from DNA template. May inhi
  23300..25720   +  CDS            L4: SHUT_ADE05 - Experimental evidence at protein level: Swiss-Prot protein existence level 1. Protein that inhibits host translation while promoting late viral translation by ribosome shunting. Blocks host cap-dependent translation by binding to eIF4G, displacing MKNK1 from cap initiation complexes and preventing EIF4E phosphorylation. Binds to the tripartite leader sequence of viral late mRNAs and recruits host eIF4G, PABPC1/poly-A binding protein and 40S ribosomes subunits on viral mRNAs, allowing ribosome shunting and efficient translation of late viral mRNAs even though conventional translati
  25933..26316   +  CDS            SF33K_ADE02 (fragment): Experimental evidence at protein level: Swiss-Prot protein existence level 1. Probably functions as the small terminase that is part of the molecular motor that translocates genomic DNA in empty capsid during DNA packaging. This motor is located at a unique vertex and comprises at least the IVa2 ATPase, the small terminase 33K and probably a portal. Forms a ring-like structure of about 17 nm in which genomic DNA is translocated into the capsid. Stimulates IVa2 ATPase activity in the presence of the viral genome. Once the DNA is packaged, the terminase detaches: the 33K protein is present in th
  26407..27087   +  CDS            L4: CAP8_ADE02 - Experimental evidence at protein level: Swiss-Prot protein existence level 1. [Hexon-linking protein-C]: Structural component of the virion that acts as a cement protein on the capsid interior and which glue the peripentonal hexons and group-of-nine hexons together. From Human adenovirus C serotype 2 (HAdV-2) (Human adenovirus 2).
  27091..27411   +  CDS            E312_ADE02: Experimental evidence at protein level: Swiss-Prot protein existence level 1. From Human adenovirus C serotype 2 (HAdV-2) (Human adenovirus 2).
  27826..28191   +  CDS            E3145_ADE02: Experimental evidence at protein level: Swiss-Prot protein existence level 1. May prevent Nf-kappaB activation by immune signals like Tumor necrosis factor, presumably by inhibiting NFKB1 dimer DNA-binding. May act directly at the TNF receptor to inhibit signaling. From Human adenovirus C serotype 2 (HAdV-2) (Human adenovirus 2).
  28222..28386   -  CDS            UXP_ADE05 (fragment): Experimental evidence at transcript level: Swiss-Prot protein existence level 2. Might play a role in viral replication since it is associated with viral replication centers. Seems to have an effect on DBP localization. From Human adenovirus C serotype 5 (HAdV-5) (Human adenovirus 5).
  28397..30139   +  CDS            SPIKE_ADE05: Experimental evidence at protein level: Swiss-Prot protein existence level 1. Forms spikes that protrude from each vertex of the icosahedral capsid. Interacts with host coxsackievirus and adenovirus receptor CXADR located at the cell tight junctions to provide virion initial attachment to target cell. The fiber protein binds to CXADR with a higher affinity than CXADR binds to itself, thereby blocking the cell-cell adhesion function of CXADR dimers and leading to local disruption of the tight junction. Fiber protein present on neo- synthesized particles may thus disrupt the junctional integrity
  30272..30349   -  CDS            E417_ADE03: Protein predicted: Swiss-Prot protein existence level 4. From Human adenovirus B serotype 3 (HAdV-3) (Human adenovirus 3).
  30551..31432   -  CDS            E434_ADE02: Experimental evidence at protein level: Swiss-Prot protein existence level 1. Plays a major role to prevent cellular inhibition of viral genome replication by nuclear bodies. Assembles an SCF-like E3 ubiquitin ligase complex based on the cellular proteins ELOB, ELOC, CUL5 and RBX1, in cooperation with viral E1B-55K. This viral RING-type ligase ubiquitinates cellular substrates prior to proteasomal degradation: p53/TP53, LIG4, MRE11-RAD50-NBS1 (MRN) complex, ITGA3, DAXX and BLM. From Human adenovirus C serotype 2 (HAdV-2) (Human adenovirus 2).
  31711..32058   -  CDS            E411_ADE05: Experimental evidence at protein level: Swiss-Prot protein existence level 1. From Human adenovirus C serotype 5 (HAdV-5) (Human adenovirus 5).
  32058..32447   -  CDS            E4RF2_ADE02: Protein predicted: Swiss-Prot protein existence level 4. From Human adenovirus C serotype 2 (HAdV-2) (Human adenovirus 2).
  32498..32881   -  CDS            E4RF1_ADE02: Experimental evidence at protein level: Swiss-Prot protein existence level 1. May modulate tight-junctions functions of infected cells through interactions with PDZ proteins. E4 ORF1 has ben show for Adenovirus 9 to interact with protein involved in tight junction regulation. May play a role in mTOR activation by activating PI3- kinase, thus overriding cellular checkpoint for translation. From Human adenovirus C serotype 2 (HAdV-2) (Human adenovirus 2).
  33191..33293   -  repeat_region  ITR: inverted terminal repeat of human adenovirus serotype 5 inverted
  33347..33471   +  CDS            TcR (fragment): tetracycline efflux protein; tet; confers resistance to tetracycline
  33517..34105   -  rep_origin     ori: high-copy-number ColE1/pMB1/pBR322/pUC origin of replication
  34257..35117   -  CDS            AmpR: β-lactamase; bla; confers resistance to ampicillin, carbenicillin, and related antibiotics
  35118..35222   -  promoter       AmpR promoter: bla
