[The description below was written by a language model from this plasmid's Addgene catalogue record and pLannotate feature annotations shown in this document.]
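Description:
Ad-EEF1D-S133E is an adenoviral expression construct built on the pAd/CMV/V5-DEST Gateway destination backbone, designed to express a mutant form of human eukaryotic translation elongation factor 1 delta (EEF1D) in mammalian cells. The plasmid portion carries a high-copy ColE1/pUC-type origin and an ampicillin resistance gene (β-lactamase with its own promoter) for propagation and selection in E. coli. This bacterial segment lies outside the two adenovirus serotype 5 inverted terminal repeats. Between the ITRs are the Ad5 Ψ packaging signal and most of the Ad5 genome, including the genes for the DNA polymerase, preterminal protein, DNA-binding protein, hexon, penton base, fiber, protease, the VA RNAs and E4 open reading frames. No E1 genes are annotated; the expression cassette sits at the left end of the genome next to the packaging signal, the usual arrangement for a replication-defective vector that must be grown in a complementing cell line.

The payload is driven by the CMV immediate-early enhancer and promoter, followed by a T7 promoter. The EEF1D coding sequence is flanked by attB1 and attB2 sites left by Gateway recombination and is followed by an HSV thymidine kinase polyadenylation signal. The insert carries a serine 133 to glutamic acid substitution, a type of change commonly used to mimic phosphorylation, though the record does not state that rationale. A V5 epitope coding sequence from the backbone lies downstream of attB2, but the catalogue lists no tag, which suggests that the insert's own stop codon prevents fusion. The sequenced record is 35,380 nt, shorter than the catalogue's stated total of 38,630 bp, and the record does not explain the difference.
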