Addgene plasmid #131577: Ad-EEF1D-S133E
Purpose: Expresses EEF1D with S133E mutation in mammalian cells
Depositing lab: Haiyan Xu. Depositing organization: Brown University.
Backbone
  Vector backbone: pAd/CMV/V5-DEST
  Backbone manufacturer: Invitrogen (Life Technologies)
  Backbone size w/o insert (bp): 36686
  Total vector size (bp): 38630
  Vector type: Adenoviral
Growth in bacteria
  Bacterial resistance: Ampicillin, 100 μg/mL
  Growth temperature: 37°C
  Growth strain: NEB Stable
  Copy number: Unknown
Gene/Insert
  Gene/Insert name: Eukaryotic translation elongation factor 1 delta
  Species: H. sapiens (human)
  Insert size (bp): 873
  Mutation: changed Serine 133 to Glutamic acid
  GenBank ID: NM_001130055.3
  Entrez Gene: EEF1D (a.k.a. EF-1D, EF1D, FP1047)
  Promoter: CMV
  Tag / fusion protein: No
  Cloning method: Gateway Cloning
  Sequencing primers: 5′ T7 primer TAATACGACTCACTATAGGG
Terms and licenses: Academic/Nonprofit Terms; Industry Terms: Not Available to Industry
How to cite: Ad-EEF1D-S133E was a gift from Haiyan Xu (Addgene plasmid # 131577 ; http://n2t.net/addgene:131577 ; RRID:Addgene_131577)
